>Addgene plasmid #191299 | pTETDuet_F31YG121VDHFR_R166QTS | addgene full sequence | sequence record 378190 | Addgene NGS Result
CTTAAGTCGAACAGAAAGTAATCGTATTGTACATCCCTATCAGTGATAGAGATTGACATCCCTATCAGTG
ATAGAGATACTGAGCACATCAGCAGGACGCACTGACCGAATTCATTAAAGAGGAGAAAGGTACCATGCTG
CAGATCTCATGAAACAGTACCTGGAGCTGATGCAAAAAGTTCTGGATGAGGGTACCCAGAAAAACGACCG
CACGGGTACCGGAACGCTGAGCATTTTTGGCCATCAGATGCGTTTTAACCTGCAGGACGGATTCCCGCTG
GTTACGACCAAACGCTGCCACCTGCGTAGCATTATTCATGAGCTGCTGTGGTTTCTGCAAGGTGACACTA
ACATCGCGTATCTGCACGAAAACAATGTGACGATCTGGGATGAATGGGCCGATGAAAACGGCGATCTGGG
CCCAGTGTATGGTAAACAGTGGCGCGCCTGGCCAACGCCAGATGGCCGCCACATCGATCAGATCACGACC
GTGCTGAATCAACTGAAAAACGACCCGGACAGCCGCCGCATTATTGTTTCCGCGTGGAATGTGGGTGAAC
TGGATAAAATGGCGCTGGCGCCGTGCCATGCATTCTTCCAGTTTTACGTTGCGGACGGTAAGCTGAGCTG
TCAACTTTATCAGCAGAGCTGCGATGTTTTCCTCGGCCTGCCGTTCAATATCGCCAGCTACGCGTTACTG
GTGCATATGATGGCGCAGCAGTGCGACCTGGAGGTGGGTGATTTTGTCTGGACCGGCGGTGATACCCACC
TGTACAGCAACCATATGGACCAAACGCATCTGCAATTGAGCCGTGAGCCGCGTCCGCTGCCGAAACTGAT
TATTAAGCGCAAACCCGAGAGCATCTTTGACTATCGTTTCGAAGACTTCGAGATTGAAGGCTACGATCCG
CACCCGGGTATCAAAGCGCCGGTGGCTATCTAACTCGAGTCTGGTAAAGAAACCGCTGCTGCGAAATTTG
AACGCCAGCACATGGACTCGTCTACTAGCGCAGCTTAATTAACCTAGGCTGCTGCCACCGCTGAGCAATA
ACTAGCATAACCCCTTGGGGCCTCTAAACGGGTCTTGAGGGGTTTTTTGCTGAAACCTCAGGCATTTGAG
AAGCACACGGTCACACTGCTTCCGGTAGTCAATAAACCGGTAAACCAGCAATAGACATAAGCGGCTATTT
AACGACCCTGCCCTGAACCGACGACCGGGTCGAATTTGCTTTCGAATTTCTGCCATTCATCCGCTTATTA
TCACTTATTCAGGCGTAGCAACCAGGCGTTTAAGGGCACCAATAACTGCCTTAAAAAAATTACGCCCCGC
CCTGCCACTCATCGCAGTACTGTTGTAATTCATTAAGCATTCTGCCGACATGGAAGCCATCACAAACGGC
ATGATGAACCTGAATCGCCAGCGGCATCAGCACCTTGTCGCCTTGCGTATAATATTTGCCCATAGTGAAA
ACGGGGGCGAAGAAGTTGTCCATATTGGCCACGTTTAAATCAAAACTGGTGAAACTCACCCAGGGATTGG
CTGAGACGAAAAACATATTCTCAATAAACCCTTTAGGGAAATAGGCCAGGTTTTCACCGTAACACGCCAC
ATCTTGCGAATATATGTGTAGAAACTGCCGGAAATCGTCGTGGTATTCACTCCAGAGCGATGAAAACGTT
TCAGTTTGCTCATGGAAAACGGTGTAACAAGGGTGAACACTATCCCATATCACCAGCTCACCGTCTTTCA
TTGCCATACGGAACTCCGGATGAGCATTCATCAGGCGGGCAAGAATGTGAATAAAGGCCGGATAAAACTT
GTGCTTATTTTTCTTTACGGTCTTTAAAAAGGCCGTAATATCCAGCTGAACGGTCTGGTTATAGGTACAT
TGAGCAACTGACTGAAATGCCTCAAAATGTTCTTTACGATGCCATTGGGATATATCAACGGTGGTATATC
CAGTGATTTTTTTCTCCATTTTAGCTTCCTTAGCTCCTGAAAATCTCGATAACTCAAAAAATACGCCCGG
TAGTGATCTTATTTCATTATGGTGAAAGTTGGAACCTCTTACGTGCCGATCAACGTCTCATTTTCGCCAA
AAGTTGGCCCAGGGCTTCCCGGTATCAACAGGGACACCAGGATTTATTTATTCTGCGAAGTGATCTTCCG
TCACAGGTATTTATTCGGCGCAAAGTGCGTCGGGTGATGCTGCCAACTTACTGATTTAGTGTATGATGGT
GTTTTTGAGGTGCTCCAGTGGCTTCTGTTTCTATCAGCTGTCCCTCCTGTTCAGCTACTGACGGGGTGGT
GCGTAACGGCAAAAGCACCGCCGGACATCAGCGCTAGCGGAGTGTATACTGGCTTACTATGTTGGCACTG
ATGAGGGTGTCAGTGAAGTGCTTCATGTGGCAGGAGAAAAAAGGCTGCACCGGTGCGTCAGCAGAATATG
TGATACAGGATATATTCCGCTTCCTCGCTCACTGACTCGCTACGCTCGGTCGTTCGACTGCGGCGAGCGG
AAATGGCTTACGAACGGGGCGGAGATTTCCTGGAAGATGCCAGGAAGATACTTAACAGGGAAGTGAGAGG
GCCGCGGCAAAGCCGTTTTTCCATAGGCTCCGCCCCCCTGACAAGCATCACGAAATCTGACGCTCAAATC
AGTGGTGGCGAAACCCGACAGGACTATAAAGATACCAGGCGTTTCCCCCTGGCGGCTCCCTCGTGCGCTC
TCCTGTTCCTGCCTTTCGGTTTACCGGTGTCATTCCGCTGTTATGGCCGCGTTTGTCTCATTCCACGCCT
GACACTCAGTTCCGGGTAGGCAGTTCGCTCCAAGCTGGACTGTATGCACGAACCCCCCGTTCAGTCCGAC
CGCTGCGCCTTATCCGGTAACTATCGTCTTGAGTCCAACCCGGAAAGACATGCAAAAGCACCACTGGCAG
CAGCCACTGGTAATTGATTTAGAGGAGTTAGTCTTGAAGTCATGCGCCGGTTAAGGCTAAACTGAAAGGA
CAAGTTTTGGTGACTGCGCTCCTCCAAGCCAGTTACCTCGGTTCAAAGAGTTGGTAGCTCAGAGAACCTT
CGAAAAACCGCCCTGCAAGGCGGTTTTTTCGTTTTCAGAGCAAGAGATTACGCGCAGACCAAAACGATCT
CAAGAAGATCATCTTATTAATCAGATAAAATATTTCTAGATTTCAGTGCAATTTATCTCTTCAAATGTAG
CACCTGAAGTCAGCCCCATACGATATAAGTTGTAATTCTCATGTTAGTCATGCCCCGCGCCCACCGGAAG
GAGCTGACTGGGTTGAAGGCTCTCAAGGGCATCGGTCGAGATCCCGGTGCCTAATGAGTGAGCTAACTTA
CATTAATTGCGTTGCGCTCACTGCCCGCTTTCCAGTCGGGAAACCTGTCGTGCCAGCTGCATTAATGAAT
CGGCCAACGCGCGGGGAGAGGCGGTTTGCGTATTGGGCGCCAGGGTGGTTTTTCTTTTCACCAGTGAGAC
GGGCAACAGCTGATTGCCCTTCACCGCCTGGCCCTGAGAGAGTTGCAGCAAGCGGTCCACGCTGGTTTGC
CCCAGCAGGCGAAAATCCTGTTTGATGGTGGTTAACGGCGGGATATAACATGAGCTGTCTTCGGTATCGT
CGTATCCCACTACCGAGATGTCCGCACCAACGCGCAGCCCGGACTCGGTAATGGCGCGCATTGCGCCCAG
CGCCATCTGATCGTTGGCAACCAGCATCGCAGTGGGAACGATGCCCTCATTCAGCATTTGCATGGTTTGT
TGAAAACCGGACATGGCACTCCAGTCGCCTTCCCGTTCCGCTATCGGCTGAATTTGATTGCGAGTGAGAT
ATTTATGCCAGCCAGCCAGACGCAGACGCGCCGAGACAGAACTTAATGGGCCCGCTAACAGCGCGATTTG
CTGGTGACCCAATGCGACCAGATGCTCCACGCCCAGTCGCGTACCGTCTTCATGGGAGAAAATAATACTG
TTGATGGGTGTCTGGTCAGAGACATCAAGAAATAACGCCGGAACATTAGTGCAGGCAGCTTCCACAGCAA
TGGCATCCTGGTCATCCAGCGGATAGTTAATGATCAGCCCACTGACGCGTTGCGCGAGAAGATTGTGCAC
CGCCGCTTTACAGGCTTCGACGCCGCTTCGTTCTACCATCGACACCACCACGCTGGCACCCAGTTGATCG
GCGCGAGATTTAATCGCCGCGACAATTTGCGACGGCGCGTGCAGGGCCAGACTGGAGGTGGCAACGCCAA
TCAGCAACGACTGTTTGCCCGCCAGTTGTTGTGCCACGCGGTTGGGAATGTAATTCAGCTCCGCCATCGC
CGCTTCCACTTTTTCCCGCGTTTTCGCAGAAACGTGGCTGGCCTGGTTCACCACGCGGGAAACGGTCTGA
TAAGAGACACCGGCATACTCTGCGACATCGTATAACGTTACTGGTTTCACATTCACCACCCTGAATTGAC
TCTCTTCCGGGCGCTATCATGCCATACCGCGAAAGGTTTTGCGCCATTCGATGGTGTCCGGGATCTCGAC
GCTCTCCCTTATGCGACTCCTGCATTAGGAAATTAATACGACTCACTATAGGGGAATTGTGAGCGGATAA
CAATTCCCCTGTAGAAATAATTTTGTTTAACTTTAATAAGGAGATATACCATGATCAGTCTGATTGCGGC
GTTAGCGGTAGATCGCGTTATCGGCATGGAAAACGCCATGCCGTGGAACCTGCCTGCCGATCTCGCCTGG
TATAAACGCAACACCTTAAATAAACCCGTGATTATGGGCCGCCATACCTGGGAATCAATCGGTCGTCCGT
TGCCAGGACGCAAAAATATTATCCTCAGCAGTCAACCGGGTACGGACGATCGCGTAACGTGGGTGAAGTC
GGTGGATGAAGCCATCGCGGCGTGTGGTGACGTACCAGAAATCATGGTGATTGGCGGCGGTCGCGTTTAT
GAACAGTTCTTGCCAAAAGCGCAAAAACTGTATCTGACGCATATCGACGCAGAAGTGGAAGTGGACACCC
ATTTCCCGGATTACGAGCCGGATGACTGGGAATCGGTATTCAGCGAATTCCACGATGCTGATGCGCAGAA
CTCTCACAGCTATTGCTTTGAGATTCTGGAGCGGCGGTAACAGGCGTCGACAAGCTTGCGGCCGCATAAT
G
Features (pLannotate 1.2.2; 19 found; start..end, strand, type, name):
     34..107     +  promoter       PLtetO-1 promoter: modified phage lambda PL promoter with tet operator sites (Lutz and Bujard, 1997)
    149..940     +  CDS            thyA: TYSY_ECO57 - Experimental evidence at protein level: Swiss-Prot protein existence level 1. Catalyzes the reductive methylation of 2'-deoxyuridine-5'- monophosphate (dUMP) to 2'-deoxythymidine-5'-monophosphate (dTMP) while utilizing 5,10-methylenetetrahydrofolate (mTHF) as the methyl donor and reductant in the reaction, yielding dihydrofolate (DHF) as a by- product. This enzymatic reaction provides an intracellular de novo source of dTMP, an essential precursor for DNA biosynthesis. From Escherichia coli O157:H7.
    956..997     +  CDS            S-Tag (fragment): affinity and epitope tag derived from pancreatic ribonuclease A
   1027..1044    +  CDS            SET1 (fragment): solubility-enhancement tag derived from T7 phage gene 10B
   1052..1099    +  terminator     T7 terminator: transcription terminator for bacteriophage T7 RNA polymerase
   1323..1979    -  CDS            cat: CAT_ECOLX - Experimental evidence at protein level: Swiss-Prot protein existence level 1. This enzyme is an effector of chloramphenicol resistance in bacteria. From Escherichia coli. This protein is used as a marker in many commonly used cloning vectors, such as pACYC184.
   1980..2082    -  promoter       cat promoter: promoter of the E. coli cat gene encoding chloramphenicol acetyltransferase
   2203..2346    +  mobile_element IS1 (fragment): prokaryotic transposable element IS1
   2465..2520    -  rep_origin     RSF ori (fragment): Plasmids containing the RSF 1030 origin of replication can be propagated in E. coli cells that contain additional plasmids with compatible origins.
   2608..3153    -  rep_origin     p15A ori: Plasmids containing the medium-copy-number p15A origin of replication can be propagated in E. coli cells that contain a second plasmid with the ColE1 origin.
   3265..3329    -  CDS            TcR (fragment): tetracycline efflux protein; tet; confers resistance to tetracycline
   3344..3365    -  protein_bind   CAP binding site: CAP binding activates transcription in the presence of cAMP. E. coli catabolite activator protein
   3378..4460    -  CDS            lacI: lac repressor; lacI; The lac repressor binds to the lac operator to inhibit transcription in E. coli. This inhibition can be relieved by adding lactose or isopropyl-β-D-thiogalactopyranoside (IPTG).
   4461..4538    -  promoter       lacI promoter: lacI
   4546..4581    -  CDS            TcR (fragment): tetracycline efflux protein; tet; confers resistance to tetracycline
   4584..4602    +  promoter       T7 promoter: promoter for bacteriophage T7 RNA polymerase
   4603..4627    +  protein_bind   lac operator: The lac repressor binds to the lac operator to inhibit transcription in E. coli. This inhibition can be relieved by adding lactose or isopropyl-β-D-thiogalactopyranoside (IPTG). lac repressor encoded by lacI
   4642..4664    +  RBS            RBS: efficient ribosome binding site from bacteriophage T7 gene 10 (Olins and Rangwala, 1989)
   4671..5150    +  CDS            ecDHFR: E. coli dihydrofolate reductase; folA
