[The description below was written by a language model from this plasmid's Addgene catalogue record and pLannotate feature annotations shown in this document.]
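Description:
pTETDuet_F31YG121VDHFR_R166QTS is a low-copy bacterial co-expression plasmid built on the pTET-duet backbone, a two-cassette vector whose features resemble the pACYC/Duet family. It replicates in E. coli from a p15A origin, which is compatible with ColE1-type plasmids, and is selected with chloramphenicol through a cat gene driven by its own promoter. The annotation also picks up short fragments of an RSF origin, IS1 and a tetracycline resistance gene; these appear to be non-functional backbone remnants rather than working parts.

The payload is a pair of E. coli folate-metabolism enzymes expressed from separate promoters. The folA gene, encoding dihydrofolate reductase with the F31Y and G121V substitutions, sits behind a T7 promoter with an adjacent lac operator and the T7 gene 10 ribosome binding site. A plasmid-borne lacI gene under its own promoter supplies the repressor for this cassette. Because the map is circular, the thyA cassette follows directly downstream. It consists of a PLtetO-1 promoter (a lambda PL derivative carrying tet operator sites) driving thymidylate synthase with the R166Q substitution, followed by S-Tag and SET1 fragments left over from the vector and then a T7 terminator. No tetR gene is annotated on the plasmid, and the record does not state how the Tet promoter is regulated.

The two enzymes are metabolically coupled: thymidylate synthase produces dihydrofolate as a by-product of dTMP synthesis, and DHFR reduces it again. The stated purpose is bacterial co-expression of the two genes. This plasmid carries one defined combination of DHFR and thymidylate synthase variants, associated with a study of the genetic landscape of this metabolic interaction.
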