Addgene plasmid #191299: pTETDuet_F31YG121VDHFR_R166QTS
Purpose: Bacterial co-expression of E. coli folA (Dihydrofolate Reductase) and E. coli thyA (Thymidylate Synthase)
Depositing lab: Kimberly Reynolds. Depositing organization: University of Texas Southwestern Medical Center. Publication: The genetic landscape of a metabolic interaction. Nguyen TN, Ingle C, Thompson S, Reynolds KA. Nat Commun. 2024 Apr 18;15(1):3351. doi: 10.1038/s41467-024-47671-0. PubMed 38637543.
Backbone
  Vector backbone: pTET-duet
  Vector type: Bacterial Expression
Growth in bacteria
  Bacterial resistance: Chloramphenicol, 25 μg/mL
  Growth temperature: 30°C
  Growth strain: DH5alpha
  Copy number: Low Copy
Gene/Insert
  Gene/Insert name: folA, thyA (alt names: DHFR; TS)
  Species: E. coli
  Mutation: F31Y/G121V DHFR, R166Q TYMS
  Promoter: T7 (folA), Tet (thyA)
  Cloning method: Restriction Enzyme; 5′ cloning site EcoNI (not destroyed); 3′ cloning site NotI (not destroyed)
  Sequencing primers: 5′ _GGATCTCGACGCTCTCCCTT; 3′ _CCGCTGAGCAATAACTAGC
Terms and licenses: Academic/Nonprofit Terms; Industry Terms: Not Available to Industry
Depositor comments: Please visit https://doi.org/10.1101/2023.05.28.542639 for bioRxiv preprint.
How to cite: pTETDuet_F31YG121VDHFR_R166QTS was a gift from Kimberly Reynolds (Addgene plasmid # 191299 ; http://n2t.net/addgene:191299 ; RRID:Addgene_191299)
